Addgene plasmid #208342: pLenti-Cas9.mCherry
Purpose: Lentivirus with EF1a driven Cas9 linked (P2A) to mCherry.
Depositing lab: Peter S Nelson. Depositing organization: Fred Hutchinson Cancer Center. Publication: Molecular consequences of acute versus chronic CDK12 loss in prostate carcinoma nominates distinct therapeutic strategies. Frank S, Persse T, Coleman I, Bankhead III A, Li D, De-Sarkar N, Wilson D, Rudoy D, Vashisth M, Galipeau P, Yang M, Hanratty B, Dumpit R, Morrissey C, Corey E, Montgomery RB, Haffner MC, Pritchard CC, Vasioukhin V, Ha G, Nelson PS. eLife 2025 10.7554/eLife.100081.2.
Backbone
  Vector backbone: pLenti-Cas9.mCherry
  Total vector size (bp): 12770
  Modifications to backbone: Deleted U6 promoter and sgRNA sequence from LentiCRISPRv2-mCherry (Addgene 99154) leaving Cas9 and mCherry. Digested backbone with KpnI and EcoRI and replaced region using assembly cloning with the following oligo: gcagagatccagtttggttaattaaggtacaattcgctagctaggtcttgaaaggagtgg
  Vector type: Lentiviral, CRISPR
Growth in bacteria
  Bacterial resistance: Ampicillin, 100 μg/mL
  Growth temperature: 37°C
  Growth strain: NEB Stable
  Copy number: Unknown
Gene/Insert 1
  Gene/Insert name: Cas9 (alt name: Csn1)
  Species: S. pyogenes
  Insert size (bp): 4104
  GenBank ID: 69900935
  Promoter: EF-1a
  Tag / fusion protein: nuclear localization sequence (NLS) and FLAG tag (C terminal on insert)
  Cloning method: Gibson Cloning
  Sequencing primers: 5′ cacatcgcccacagtcc
Gene/Insert 2
  Gene/Insert name: mCherry
  Species: Synthetic
  Insert size (bp): 708
Terms and licenses: Academic/Nonprofit Terms; Industry Terms: Not Available to Industry
Depositor comments: 7.9kb LTR-to-LTR
How to cite: pLenti-Cas9.mCherry was a gift from Peter S Nelson (Addgene plasmid # 208342 ; http://n2t.net/addgene:208342 ; RRID:Addgene_208342)
