[The description below was written by a language model from this plasmid's Addgene catalogue record and pLannotate feature annotations shown in this document.]
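Description:
pLenti-Cas9.mCherry is a 12.8 kb lentiviral CRISPR vector that delivers Streptococcus pyogenes Cas9 together with a red fluorescent reporter but carries no guide RNA cassette. It was derived from LentiCRISPRv2-mCherry by removing the U6 promoter and sgRNA sequence and bridging the gap with a short oligonucleotide by assembly cloning, leaving only the nuclease and reporter. In bacteria it replicates from a high-copy ColE1/pUC-type origin and is selected with ampicillin through the bla gene. An f1 origin is also present. Outside the viral region, an SV40 promoter/EM7 promoter–BleoR–SV40 poly(A) cassette could in principle confer bleomycin/Zeocin resistance, though the record does not describe its use.

The transfer cassette has a third-generation, self-inactivating layout: a CMV enhancer/promoter fused to a truncated HIV-1 5' LTR drives genomic RNA production in packaging cells. It is followed by the Ψ packaging signal with a gag fragment, the RRE for Rev-dependent export, the cPPT/CTS element, and a ΔU3 3' LTR backed by a bGH polyadenylation signal. The depositor gives the LTR-to-LTR length as about 7.9 kb.

Between these elements, an EF-1α core promoter expresses Cas9 carrying a C-terminal nuclear localization sequence and FLAG tag, linked through a P2A self-cleaving peptide to mCherry, so both proteins arise from one transcript. A WPRE downstream enhances expression. The NLS, FLAG and P2A are stated in the catalogue entry but not annotated in the feature table, and presumably lie in the gap between the two coding sequences. The vector is suited to generating Cas9-expressing cells identifiable or sortable by mCherry fluorescence, with guide RNAs supplied separately. The associated publication concerns CDK12 loss in prostate carcinoma.
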