Features (pLannotate 1.2.2; 31 found; start..end, strand, type, name):
    125..172     +  promoter       EM7 promoter: synthetic bacterial promoter&nbsp
    191..565     +  CDS            BleoR: antibiotic-binding protein; Sh ble from Streptoalloteichus hindustanus; confers resistance to bleomycin, phleomycin, and Zeocin™
    575..700     +  CDS            ble (fragment): BLE_KLEPN - Experimental evidence at protein level: Swiss-Prot protein existence level 1. Binding protein with a strong affinity to the bleomycin family of antibiotics. Binds to CL990; an antimitotic-antibiotic compound. From Klebsiella pneumoniae.
    695..816     +  polyA_signal   SV40 poly(A) signal: SV40 polyadenylation signal
    887..909     -  protein_bind   lac operator (fragment): The lac repressor binds to the lac operator to inhibit transcription in E. coli. This inhibition can be relieved by adding lactose or isopropyl-β-D-thiogalactopyranoside (IPTG). lac repressor encoded by lacI
    913..943     -  promoter       lac promoter: promoter for the E. coli lac operon
    958..979     -  protein_bind   CAP binding site: CAP binding activates transcription in the presence of cAMP. E. coli catabolite activator protein
    992..1084    -  CDS            lacI (fragment): lac repressor; lacI; The lac repressor binds to the lac operator to inhibit transcription in E. coli. This inhibition can be relieved by adding lactose or isopropyl-β-D-thiogalactopyranoside (IPTG).
   1267..1855    -  rep_origin     ori: high-copy-number ColE1/pMB1/pBR322/pUC origin of replication
   2026..2886    -  CDS            AmpR: β-lactamase; bla; confers resistance to ampicillin, carbenicillin, and related antibiotics
   2887..2991    -  promoter       AmpR promoter: bla
   3050..3102    -  misc_feature   bom (fragment): basis of mobility region from pBR322
   3257..3636    +  enhancer       CMV enhancer: human cytomegalovirus immediate early enhancer
   3637..3836    +  promoter       CMV promoter: human cytomegalovirus (CMV) immediate early promoter
   3854..4034    +  LTR            5' LTR (truncated): truncated 5' long terminal repeat (LTR) from HIV-1
   4081..4206    +  misc_feature   HIV-1 Ψ: packaging signal of human immunodeficiency virus type 1
   4190..4553    +  CDS            HIV-1 gag (fragment): gag protein from human immunodeficiency virus 1; gag
   4699..4932    +  misc_feature   RRE: The Rev response element (RRE) of HIV-1 allows for Rev-dependent mRNA export from the nucleus to the cytoplasm.
   5309..5409    +  CDS            Rev (fragment): human immunodeficiency virus 1 (HIV-1) Rev protein; rev; enhances nuclear export of unspliced and incompletely spliced viral mRNAs
   5459..5576    +  misc_feature   cPPT/CTS: central polypurine tract and central termination sequence of HIV-1
   5636..5654    +  CDS            small t antigen (fragment): SV40 (simian virus 40) small t antigen
   5680..5891    +  promoter       EF-1α core promoter: core promoter for human elongation factor EF-1α
   5916..10019   +  CDS            Cas9: Cas9 (Csn1) endonuclease from the Streptococcus pyogenes Type II CRISPR/Cas system generates RNA-guided double strand breaks in DNA
  10157..10864   +  CDS            mCherry: monomeric derivative of DsRed fluorescent protein (Shaner et al., 2004) mammalian codon-optimized
  10881..11469   +  misc_feature   WPRE: woodchuck hepatitis virus posttranscriptional regulatory element
  11520..11539   +  misc_feature   cPPT/CTS (fragment): central polypurine tract and central termination sequence of HIV-1
  11541..11774   +  LTR            3' LTR (ΔU3): self-inactivating 3' long terminal repeat (LTR) from HIV-1
  11806..12030   +  polyA_signal   bGH poly(A) signal: bovine growth hormone polyadenylation signal
  12034..12055   +  promoter       SV40 promoter (fragment): SV40 enhancer and early promoter
  12076..12504   +  rep_origin     f1 ori (sequence partly withheld): f1 bacteriophage origin of replication; arrow indicates direction of (+) strand synthesis
  12518..77      +  promoter       SV40 promoter (across the origin): SV40 enhancer and early promoter
>Addgene plasmid #208342 | pLenti-Cas9.mCherry | addgene full sequence | sequence record 416716 | Addgene NGS Result
AGGCCGAGGCCGCCTCTGCCTCTGAGCTATTCCAGAAGTAGTGAGGAGGCTTTTTTGGAGGCCTAGGCTT
TTGCAAAAAGCTCCCGGGAGCTTGTATATCCATTTTCGGATCTGATCAGCACGTGTTGACAATTAATCAT
CGGCATAGTATATCGGCATAGTATAATACGACAAGGTGAGGAACTAAACCATGGCCAAGTTGACCAGTGC
CGTTCCGGTGCTCACCGCGCGCGACGTCGCCGGAGCGGTCGAGTTCTGGACCGACCGGCTCGGGTTCTCC
CGGGACTTCGTGGAGGACGACTTCGCCGGTGTGGTCCGGGACGACGTGACCCTGTTCATCAGCGCGGTCC
AGGACCAGGTGGTGCCGGACAACACCCTGGCCTGGGTGTGGGTGCGCGGCCTGGACGAGCTGTACGCCGA
GTGGTCGGAGGTCGTGTCCACGAACTTCCGGGACGCCTCCGGGCCGGCCATGACCGAGATCGGCGAGCAG
CCGTGGGGGCGGGAGTTCGCCCTGCGCGACCCGGCCGGCAACTGCGTGCACTTCGTGGCCGAGGAGCAGG
ACTGACACGTGCTACGAGATTTCGATTCCACCGCCGCCTTCTATGAAAGGTTGGGCTTCGGAATCGTTTT
CCGGGACGCCGGCTGGATGATCCTCCAGCGCGGGGATCTCATGCTGGAGTTCTTCGCCCACCCCAACTTG
TTTATTGCAGCTTATAATGGTTACAAATAAAGCAATAGCATCACAAATTTCACAAATAAAGCATTTTTTT
CACTGCATTCTAGTTGTGGTTTGTCCAAACTCATCAATGTATCTTATCATGTCTGTATACCGTCGACCTC
TAGCTAGAGCTTGGCGTAATCATGGTCATAGCTGTTTCCTGTGTGAAATTGTTATCCGCTCACAATTCCA
CACAACATACGAGCCGGAAGCATAAAGTGTAAAGCCTGGGGTGCCTAATGAGTGAGCTAACTCACATTAA
TTGCGTTGCGCTCACTGCCCGCTTTCCAGTCGGGAAACCTGTCGTGCCAGCTGCATTAATGAATCGGCCA
ACGCGCGGGGAGAGGCGGTTTGCGTATTGGGCGCTCTTCCGCTTCCTCGCTCACTGACTCGCTGCGCTCG
GTCGTTCGGCTGCGGCGAGCGGTATCAGCTCACTCAAAGGCGGTAATACGGTTATCCACAGAATCAGGGG
ATAACGCAGGAAAGAACATGTGAGCAAAAGGCCAGCAAAAGGCCAGGAACCGTAAAAAGGCCGCGTTGCT
GGCGTTTTTCCATAGGCTCCGCCCCCCTGACGAGCATCACAAAAATCGACGCTCAAGTCAGAGGTGGCGA
AACCCGACAGGACTATAAAGATACCAGGCGTTTCCCCCTGGAAGCTCCCTCGTGCGCTCTCCTGTTCCGA
CCCTGCCGCTTACCGGATACCTGTCCGCCTTTCTCCCTTCGGGAAGCGTGGCGCTTTCTCATAGCTCACG
CTGTAGGTATCTCAGTTCGGTGTAGGTCGTTCGCTCCAAGCTGGGCTGTGTGCACGAACCCCCCGTTCAG
CCCGACCGCTGCGCCTTATCCGGTAACTATCGTCTTGAGTCCAACCCGGTAAGACACGACTTATCGCCAC
TGGCAGCAGCCACTGGTAACAGGATTAGCAGAGCGAGGTATGTAGGCGGTGCTACAGAGTTCTTGAAGTG
GTGGCCTAACTACGGCTACACTAGAAGAACAGTATTTGGTATCTGCGCTCTGCTGAAGCCAGTTACCTTC
GGAAAAAGAGTTGGTAGCTCTTGATCCGGCAAACAAACCACCGCTGGTAGCGGTGGTTTTTTTGTTTGCA
AGCAGCAGATTACGCGCAGAAAAAAAGGATCTCAAGAAGATCCTTTGATCTTTTCTACGGGGTCTGACGC
TCAGTGGAACGAAAACTCACGTTAAGGGATTTTGGTCATGAGATTATCAAAAAGGATCTTCACCTAGATC
CTTTTAAATTAAAAATGAAGTTTTAAATCAATCTAAAGTATATATGAGTAAACTTGGTCTGACAGTTACC
AATGCTTAATCAGTGAGGCACCTATCTCAGCGATCTGTCTATTTCGTTCATCCATAGTTGCCTGACTCCC
CGTCGTGTAGATAACTACGATACGGGAGGGCTTACCATCTGGCCCCAGTGCTGCAATGATACCGCGAGAC
CCACGCTCACCGGCTCCAGATTTATCAGCAATAAACCAGCCAGCCGGAAGGGCCGAGCGCAGAAGTGGTC
CTGCAACTTTATCCGCCTCCATCCAGTCTATTAATTGTTGCCGGGAAGCTAGAGTAAGTAGTTCGCCAGT
TAATAGTTTGCGCAACGTTGTTGCCATTGCTACAGGCATCGTGGTGTCACGCTCGTCGTTTGGTATGGCT
TCATTCAGCTCCGGTTCCCAACGATCAAGGCGAGTTACATGATCCCCCATGTTGTGCAAAAAAGCGGTTA
GCTCCTTCGGTCCTCCGATCGTTGTCAGAAGTAAGTTGGCCGCAGTGTTATCACTCATGGTTATGGCAGC
ACTGCATAATTCTCTTACTGTCATGCCATCCGTAAGATGCTTTTCTGTGACTGGTGAGTACTCAACCAAG
TCATTCTGAGAATAGTGTATGCGGCGACCGAGTTGCTCTTGCCCGGCGTCAATACGGGATAATACCGCGC
CACATAGCAGAACTTTAAAAGTGCTCATCATTGGAAAACGTTCTTCGGGGCGAAAACTCTCAAGGATCTT
ACCGCTGTTGAGATCCAGTTCGATGTAACCCACTCGTGCACCCAACTGATCTTCAGCATCTTTTACTTTC
ACCAGCGTTTCTGGGTGAGCAAAAACAGGAAGGCAAAATGCCGCAAAAAAGGGAATAAGGGCGACACGGA
AATGTTGAATACTCATACTCTTCCTTTTTCAATATTATTGAAGCATTTATCAGGGTTATTGTCTCATGAG
CGGATACATATTTGAATGTATTTAGAAAAATAAACAAATAGGGGTTCCGCGCACATTTCCCCGAAAAGTG
CCACCTGACGTCGACGGATCGGGAGATCTCCCGATCCCCTATGGTGCACTCTCAGTACAATCTGCTCTGA
TGCCGCATAGTTAAGCCAGTATCTGCTCCCTGCTTGTGTGTTGGAGGTCGCTGAGTAGTGCGCGAGCAAA
ATTTAAGCTACAACAAGGCAAGGCTTGACCGACAATTGCATGAAGAATCTGCTTAGGGTTAGGCGTTTTG
CGCTGCTTCGCGATGTACGGGCCAGATATACGCGTTGACATTGATTATTGACTAGTTATTAATAGTAATC
AATTACGGGGTCATTAGTTCATAGCCCATATATGGAGTTCCGCGTTACATAACTTACGGTAAATGGCCCG
CCTGGCTGACCGCCCAACGACCCCCGCCCATTGACGTCAATAATGACGTATGTTCCCATAGTAACGCCAA
TAGGGACTTTCCATTGACGTCAATGGGTGGAGTATTTACGGTAAACTGCCCACTTGGCAGTACATCAAGT
GTATCATATGCCAAGTACGCCCCCTATTGACGTCAATGACGGTAAATGGCCCGCCTGGCATTATGCCCAG
TACATGACCTTATGGGACTTTCCTACTTGGCAGTACATCTACGTATTAGTCATCGCTATTACCATGGTGA
TGCGGTTTTGGCAGTACATCAATGGGCGTGGATAGCGGTTTGACTCACGGGGATTTCCAAGTCTCCACCC
CATTGACGTCAATGGGAGTTTGTTTTGGCACCAAAATCAACGGGACTTTCCAAAATGTCGTAACAACTCC
GCCCCATTGACGCAAATGGGCGGTAGGCGTGTACGGTGGGAGGTCTATATAAGCAGCGCGTTTTGCCTGT
ACTGGGTCTCTCTGGTTAGACCAGATCTGAGCCTGGGAGCTCTCTGGCTAACTAGGGAACCCACTGCTTA
AGCCTCAATAAAGCTTGCCTTGAGTGCTTCAAGTAGTGTGTGCCCGTCTGTTGTGTGACTCTGGTAACTA
GAGATCCCTCAGACCCTTTTAGTCAGTGTGGAAAATCTCTAGCAGTGGCGCCCGAACAGGGACTTGAAAG
CGAAAGGGAAACCAGAGGAGCTCTCTCGACGCAGGACTCGGCTTGCTGAAGCGCGCACGGCAAGAGGCGA
GGGGCGGCGACTGGTGAGTACGCCAAAAATTTTGACTAGCGGAGGCTAGAAGGAGAGAGATGGGTGCGAG
AGCGTCAGTATTAAGCGGGGGAGAATTAGATCGCGATGGGAAAAAATTCGGTTAAGGCCAGGGGGAAAGA
AAAAATATAAATTAAAACATATAGTATGGGCAAGCAGGGAGCTAGAACGATTCGCAGTTAATCCTGGCCT
GTTAGAAACATCAGAAGGCTGTAGACAAATACTGGGACAGCTACAACCATCCCTTCAGACAGGATCAGAA
GAACTTAGATCATTATATAATACAGTAGCAACCCTCTATTGTGTGCATCAAAGGATAGAGATAAAAGACA
CCAAGGAAGCTTTAGACAAGATAGAGGAAGAGCAAAACAAAAGTAAGACCACCGCACAGCAAGCGGCCGC
TGATCTTCAGACCTGGAGGAGGAGATATGAGGGACAATTGGAGAAGTGAATTATATAAATATAAAGTAGT
AAAAATTGAACCATTAGGAGTAGCACCCACCAAGGCAAAGAGAAGAGTGGTGCAGAGAGAAAAAAGAGCA
GTGGGAATAGGAGCTTTGTTCCTTGGGTTCTTGGGAGCAGCAGGAAGCACTATGGGCGCAGCGTCAATGA
CGCTGACGGTACAGGCCAGACAATTATTGTCTGGTATAGTGCAGCAGCAGAACAATTTGCTGAGGGCTAT
TGAGGCGCAACAGCATCTGTTGCAACTCACAGTCTGGGGCATCAAGCAGCTCCAGGCAAGAATCCTGGCT
GTGGAAAGATACCTAAAGGATCAACAGCTCCTGGGGATTTGGGGTTGCTCTGGAAAACTCATTTGCACCA
CTGCTGTGCCTTGGAATGCTAGTTGGAGTAATAAATCTCTGGAACAGATTTGGAATCACACGACCTGGAT
GGAGTGGGACAGAGAAATTAACAATTACACAAGCTTAATACACTCCTTAATTGAAGAATCGCAAAACCAG
CAAGAAAAGAATGAACAAGAATTATTGGAATTAGATAAATGGGCAAGTTTGTGGAATTGGTTTAACATAA
CAAATTGGCTGTGGTATATAAAATTATTCATAATGATAGTAGGAGGCTTGGTAGGTTTAAGAATAGTTTT
TGCTGTACTTTCTATAGTGAATAGAGTTAGGCAGGGATATTCACCATTATCGTTTCAGACCCACCTCCCA
ACCCCGAGGGGACCCGACAGGCCCGAAGGAATAGAAGAAGAAGGTGGAGAGAGAGACAGAGACAGATCCA
TTCGATTAGTGAACGGATCGGCACTGCGTGCGCCAATTCTGCAGACAAATGGCAGTATTCATCCACAATT
TTAAAAGAAAAGGGGGGATTGGGGGGTACAGTGCAGGGGAAAGAATAGTAGACATAATAGCAACAGACAT
ACAAACTAAAGAATTACAAAAACAAATTACAAAAATTCAAAATTTTCGGGTTTATTACAGGGACAGCAGA
GATCCAGTTTGGTTAATTAAGGTACAATTCGCTAGCTAGGTCTTGAAAGGAGTGGGAATTGGCTCCGGTG
CCCGTCAGTGGGCAGAGCGCACATCGCCCACAGTCCCCGAGAAGTTGGGGGGAGGGGTCGGCAATTGATC
CGGTGCCTAGAGAAGGTGGCGCGGGGTAAACTGGGAAAGTGATGTCGTGTACTGGCTCCGCCTTTTTCCC
GAGGGTGGGGGAGAACCGTATATAAGTGCAGTAGTCGCCGTGAACGTTCTTTTTCGCAACGGGTTTGCCG
CCAGAACACAGGACCGGTTCTAGAGCGCTGCCACCATGGACAAGAAGTACAGCATCGGCCTGGACATCGG
CACCAACTCTGTGGGCTGGGCCGTGATCACCGACGAGTACAAGGTGCCCAGCAAGAAATTCAAGGTGCTG
GGCAACACCGACCGGCACAGCATCAAGAAGAACCTGATCGGAGCCCTGCTGTTCGACAGCGGCGAAACAG
CCGAGGCCACCCGGCTGAAGAGAACCGCCAGAAGAAGATACACCAGACGGAAGAACCGGATCTGCTATCT
GCAAGAGATCTTCAGCAACGAGATGGCCAAGGTGGACGACAGCTTCTTCCACAGACTGGAAGAGTCCTTC
CTGGTGGAAGAGGATAAGAAGCACGAGCGGCACCCCATCTTCGGCAACATCGTGGACGAGGTGGCCTACC
ACGAGAAGTACCCCACCATCTACCACCTGAGAAAGAAACTGGTGGACAGCACCGACAAGGCCGACCTGCG
GCTGATCTATCTGGCCCTGGCCCACATGATCAAGTTCCGGGGCCACTTCCTGATCGAGGGCGACCTGAAC
CCCGACAACAGCGACGTGGACAAGCTGTTCATCCAGCTGGTGCAGACCTACAACCAGCTGTTCGAGGAAA
ACCCCATCAACGCCAGCGGCGTGGACGCCAAGGCCATCCTGTCTGCCAGACTGAGCAAGAGCAGACGGCT
GGAAAATCTGATCGCCCAGCTGCCCGGCGAGAAGAAGAATGGCCTGTTCGGAAACCTGATTGCCCTGAGC
CTGGGCCTGACCCCCAACTTCAAGAGCAACTTCGACCTGGCCGAGGATGCCAAACTGCAGCTGAGCAAGG
ACACCTACGACGACGACCTGGACAACCTGCTGGCCCAGATCGGCGACCAGTACGCCGACCTGTTTCTGGC
CGCCAAGAACCTGTCCGACGCCATCCTGCTGAGCGACATCCTGAGAGTGAACACCGAGATCACCAAGGCC
CCCCTGAGCGCCTCTATGATCAAGAGATACGACGAGCACCACCAGGACCTGACCCTGCTGAAAGCTCTCG
TGCGGCAGCAGCTGCCTGAGAAGTACAAAGAGATTTTCTTCGACCAGAGCAAGAACGGCTACGCCGGCTA
CATTGACGGCGGAGCCAGCCAGGAAGAGTTCTACAAGTTCATCAAGCCCATCCTGGAAAAGATGGACGGC
ACCGAGGAACTGCTCGTGAAGCTGAACAGAGAGGACCTGCTGCGGAAGCAGCGGACCTTCGACAACGGCA
GCATCCCCCACCAGATCCACCTGGGAGAGCTGCACGCCATTCTGCGGCGGCAGGAAGATTTTTACCCATT
CCTGAAGGACAACCGGGAAAAGATCGAGAAGATCCTGACCTTCCGCATCCCCTACTACGTGGGCCCTCTG
GCCAGGGGAAACAGCAGATTCGCCTGGATGACCAGAAAGAGCGAGGAAACCATCACCCCCTGGAACTTCG
AGGAAGTGGTGGACAAGGGCGCTTCCGCCCAGAGCTTCATCGAGCGGATGACCAACTTCGATAAGAACCT
GCCCAACGAGAAGGTGCTGCCCAAGCACAGCCTGCTGTACGAGTACTTCACCGTGTATAACGAGCTGACC
AAAGTGAAATACGTGACCGAGGGAATGAGAAAGCCCGCCTTCCTGAGCGGCGAGCAGAAAAAGGCCATCG
TGGACCTGCTGTTCAAGACCAACCGGAAAGTGACCGTGAAGCAGCTGAAAGAGGACTACTTCAAGAAAAT
CGAGTGCTTCGACTCCGTGGAAATCTCCGGCGTGGAAGATCGGTTCAACGCCTCCCTGGGCACATACCAC
GATCTGCTGAAAATTATCAAGGACAAGGACTTCCTGGACAATGAGGAAAACGAGGACATTCTGGAAGATA
TCGTGCTGACCCTGACACTGTTTGAGGACAGAGAGATGATCGAGGAACGGCTGAAAACCTATGCCCACCT
GTTCGACGACAAAGTGATGAAGCAGCTGAAGCGGCGGAGATACACCGGCTGGGGCAGGCTGAGCCGGAAG
CTGATCAACGGCATCCGGGACAAGCAGTCCGGCAAGACAATCCTGGATTTCCTGAAGTCCGACGGCTTCG
CCAACAGAAACTTCATGCAGCTGATCCACGACGACAGCCTGACCTTTAAAGAGGACATCCAGAAAGCCCA
GGTGTCCGGCCAGGGCGATAGCCTGCACGAGCACATTGCCAATCTGGCCGGCAGCCCCGCCATTAAGAAG
GGCATCCTGCAGACAGTGAAGGTGGTGGACGAGCTCGTGAAAGTGATGGGCCGGCACAAGCCCGAGAACA
TCGTGATCGAAATGGCCAGAGAGAACCAGACCACCCAGAAGGGACAGAAGAACAGCCGCGAGAGAATGAA
GCGGATCGAAGAGGGCATCAAAGAGCTGGGCAGCCAGATCCTGAAAGAACACCCCGTGGAAAACACCCAG
CTGCAGAACGAGAAGCTGTACCTGTACTACCTGCAGAATGGGCGGGATATGTACGTGGACCAGGAACTGG
ACATCAACCGGCTGTCCGACTACGATGTGGACCATATCGTGCCTCAGAGCTTTCTGAAGGACGACTCCAT
CGACAACAAGGTGCTGACCAGAAGCGACAAGAACCGGGGCAAGAGCGACAACGTGCCCTCCGAAGAGGTC
GTGAAGAAGATGAAGAACTACTGGCGGCAGCTGCTGAACGCCAAGCTGATTACCCAGAGAAAGTTCGACA
ATCTGACCAAGGCCGAGAGAGGCGGCCTGAGCGAACTGGATAAGGCCGGCTTCATCAAGAGACAGCTGGT
GGAAACCCGGCAGATCACAAAGCACGTGGCACAGATCCTGGACTCCCGGATGAACACTAAGTACGACGAG
AATGACAAGCTGATCCGGGAAGTGAAAGTGATCACCCTGAAGTCCAAGCTGGTGTCCGATTTCCGGAAGG
ATTTCCAGTTTTACAAAGTGCGCGAGATCAACAACTACCACCACGCCCACGACGCCTACCTGAACGCCGT
CGTGGGAACCGCCCTGATCAAAAAGTACCCTAAGCTGGAAAGCGAGTTCGTGTACGGCGACTACAAGGTG
TACGACGTGCGGAAGATGATCGCCAAGAGCGAGCAGGAAATCGGCAAGGCTACCGCCAAGTACTTCTTCT
ACAGCAACATCATGAACTTTTTCAAGACCGAGATTACCCTGGCCAACGGCGAGATCCGGAAGCGGCCTCT
GATCGAGACAAACGGCGAAACCGGGGAGATCGTGTGGGATAAGGGCCGGGATTTTGCCACCGTGCGGAAA
GTGCTGAGCATGCCCCAAGTGAATATCGTGAAAAAGACCGAGGTGCAGACAGGCGGCTTCAGCAAAGAGT
CTATCCTGCCCAAGAGGAACAGCGATAAGCTGATCGCCAGAAAGAAGGACTGGGACCCTAAGAAGTACGG
CGGCTTCGACAGCCCCACCGTGGCCTATTCTGTGCTGGTGGTGGCCAAAGTGGAAAAGGGCAAGTCCAAG
AAACTGAAGAGTGTGAAAGAGCTGCTGGGGATCACCATCATGGAAAGAAGCAGCTTCGAGAAGAATCCCA
TCGACTTTCTGGAAGCCAAGGGCTACAAAGAAGTGAAAAAGGACCTGATCATCAAGCTGCCTAAGTACTC
CCTGTTCGAGCTGGAAAACGGCCGGAAGAGAATGCTGGCCTCTGCCGGCGAACTGCAGAAGGGAAACGAA
CTGGCCCTGCCCTCCAAATATGTGAACTTCCTGTACCTGGCCAGCCACTATGAGAAGCTGAAGGGCTCCC
CCGAGGATAATGAGCAGAAACAGCTGTTTGTGGAACAGCACAAGCACTACCTGGACGAGATCATCGAGCA
GATCAGCGAGTTCTCCAAGAGAGTGATCCTGGCCGACGCTAATCTGGACAAAGTGCTGTCCGCCTACAAC
AAGCACCGGGATAAGCCCATCAGAGAGCAGGCCGAGAATATCATCCACCTGTTTACCCTGACCAATCTGG
GAGCCCCTGCCGCCTTCAAGTACTTTGACACCACCATCGACCGGAAGAGGTACACCAGCACCAAAGAGGT
GCTGGACGCCACCCTGATCCACCAGAGCATCACCGGCCTGTACGAGACACGGATCGACCTGTCTCAGCTG
GGAGGCGACAAGCGACCTGCCGCCACAAAGAAGGCTGGACAGGCTAAGAAGAAGAAAGATTACAAAGACG
ATGACGATAAGGGATCCGGCGCAACAAACTTCTCTCTGCTGAAACAAGCCGGAGATGTCGAAGAGAATCC
TGGACCGGTGAGCAAGGGCGAGGAGGATAACATGGCCATCATCAAGGAGTTCATGCGCTTCAAGGTGCAC
ATGGAGGGCTCCGTGAACGGCCACGAGTTCGAGATCGAGGGCGAGGGCGAGGGCCGCCCCTACGAGGGCA
CCCAGACCGCCAAGCTGAAGGTGACCAAGGGTGGCCCCCTGCCCTTCGCCTGGGACATCCTGTCCCCTCA
GTTCATGTACGGCTCCAAGGCCTACGTGAAGCACCCCGCCGACATCCCCGACTACTTGAAGCTGTCCTTC
CCCGAGGGCTTCAAGTGGGAGCGCGTGATGAACTTCGAGGACGGCGGCGTGGTGACCGTGACCCAGGACT
CCTCCCTGCAGGACGGCGAGTTCATCTACAAGGTGAAGCTGCGCGGCACCAACTTCCCCTCCGACGGCCC
CGTAATGCAGAAGAAGACCATGGGCTGGGAGGCCTCCTCCGAGCGGATGTACCCCGAGGACGGCGCCCTG
AAGGGCGAGATCAAGCAGAGGCTGAAGCTGAAGGACGGCGGCCACTACGACGCTGAGGTCAAGACCACCT
ACAAGGCCAAGAAGCCCGTGCAGCTGCCCGGCGCCTACAACGTCAACATCAAGTTGGACATCACCTCCCA
CAACGAGGACTACACCATCGTGGAACAGTACGAACGCGCCGAGGGCCGCCACTCCACCGGCGGCATGGAC
GAGCTGTACAAGTAAACGCGTTAAGTCGACAATCAACCTCTGGATTACAAAATTTGTGAAAGATTGACTG
GTATTCTTAACTATGTTGCTCCTTTTACGCTATGTGGATACGCTGCTTTAATGCCTTTGTATCATGCTAT
TGCTTCCCGTATGGCTTTCATTTTCTCCTCCTTGTATAAATCCTGGTTGCTGTCTCTTTATGAGGAGTTG
TGGCCCGTTGTCAGGCAACGTGGCGTGGTGTGCACTGTGTTTGCTGACGCAACCCCCACTGGTTGGGGCA
TTGCCACCACCTGTCAGCTCCTTTCCGGGACTTTCGCTTTCCCCCTCCCTATTGCCACGGCGGAACTCAT
CGCCGCCTGCCTTGCCCGCTGCTGGACAGGGGCTCGGCTGTTGGGCACTGACAATTCCGTGGTGTTGTCG
GGGAAATCATCGTCCTTTCCTTGGCTGCTCGCCTGTGTTGCCACCTGGATTCTGCGCGGGACGTCCTTCT
GCTACGTCCCTTCGGCCCTCAATCCAGCGGACCTTCCTTCCCGCGGCCTGCTGCCGGCTCTGCGGCCTCT
TCCGCGTCTTCGCCTTCGCCCTCAGACGAGTCGGATCTCCCTTTGGGCCGCCTCCCCGCGTCGACTTTAA
GACCAATGACTTACAAGGCAGCTGTAGATCTTAGCCACTTTTTAAAAGAAAAGGGGGGACTGGAAGGGCT
AATTCACTCCCAACGAAGACAAGATCTGCTTTTTGCTTGTACTGGGTCTCTCTGGTTAGACCAGATCTGA
GCCTGGGAGCTCTCTGGCTAACTAGGGAACCCACTGCTTAAGCCTCAATAAAGCTTGCCTTGAGTGCTTC
AAGTAGTGTGTGCCCGTCTGTTGTGTGACTCTGGTAACTAGAGATCCCTCAGACCCTTTTAGTCAGTGTG
GAAAATCTCTAGCAGGGCCCGTTTAAACCCGCTGATCAGCCTCGACTGTGCCTTCTAGTTGCCAGCCATC
TGTTGTTTGCCCCTCCCCCGTGCCTTCCTTGACCCTGGAAGGTGCCACTCCCACTGTCCTTTCCTAATAA
AATGAGGAAATTGCATCGCATTGTCTGAGTAGGTGTCATTCTATTCTGGGGGGTGGGGTGGGGCAGGACA
GCAAGGGGGAGGATTGGGAAGACAATAGCAGGCATGCTGGGGATGCGGTGGGCTCTATGGCTTCTGAGGC
GGAAAGAACCAGCTGGGGCTCTAGGGGGTATCCCC
[124 nt withheld, positions 12076-12199]
C
[91 nt withheld, positions 12201-12291]
A
[49 nt withheld, positions 12293-12341]
CCTTTGACGTTGGAGTCCACGTTCTTT
[37 nt withheld, positions 12369-12405]
ACCCTATCTCGGTCTATTCTTTTGATTTATAAGGGATTTTGCCGATTTCGGCCTATTGGTTAAAAAATGA
GCTGATTTAACAAAAATTTAACGCGAATTAATTCTGTGGAATGTGTGTCAGTTAGGGTGTGGAAAGTCCC
CAGGCTCCCCAGCAGGCAGAAGTATGCAAAGCATGCATCTCAATTAGTCAGCAACCAGGTGTGGAAAGTC
CCCAGGCTCCCCAGCAGGCAGAAGTATGCAAAGCATGCATCTCAATTAGTCAGCAACCATAGTCCCGCCC
CTAACTCCGCCCATCCCGCCCCTAACTCCGCCCAGTTCCGCCCATTCTCCGCCCCATGGCTGACTAATTT
TTTTTATTTATGCAG
